>Addgene plasmid #110668 | pCHKU36.1-2.2 | addgene full sequence | sequence record 213328 | Addgene NGS Result
TTAATTAATATCTAAAAATTGCCTTATGATCCGTCTCTCCGGTTACAGCCTGTGTAACTGATTAATCCTG
CCTTTCTAATCACCATTCTAATGTTTTAATTAAGGGATTTTGTCTTCATTAACGGCTTTCGCTCATAAAA
ATGTTATGACGTTTTGCCCGCAGGCGGGAAACCATCCACTTCACGAGACTGATCTCCTCTGCCGGAACAC
CGGGCATCTCCAACTTATAAGTTGGAGAAATAAGAGAATTTCAGATTGAGAGAATGAAAAAAAAAAAAAA
AAAAAGGCAGAGGAGAGCATAGAAATGGGGTTCACTTTTTGGTAAAGCTATAGCATGCCTATCACATATA
AATAGAGTGCCAGTAGCGACTTTTTTCACACTCGAAATACTCTTACTACTGCTCTCTTGTTGTTTTTATC
ACTTCTTGTTTCTTCTTGGTAAATAGAATATCAAGCTACAAAAAGCATACAATCAACTATCAACTATTAA
CTATATCGTAATACACAATGGATTATAAGGATGATGATGATAAGACTAGTATGGCCGTGCTTACCCCAAC
CACGGATTCGGAATCCGACGAGGAGTCTCGTAAGATGGAAGTTGTCTATTTTAACAATGAGTTCTCAAAG
GAGGACCTGCAGGATGTTTTCCGCCGTCTACACAACCACAGCAAGGACAAACATTACCCCGTCTTGACCC
AGTTCATCCACGAGGCCTCTTGGGTTATAAAGGACGAAGTTCGGCAACTGCCGACTGAGACTAAGCAGCT
GATTCCGCCATTTTCTACCCTCCTGGCTTGGGTGGAGAATACCCAGCTTCGGGAAGGACTACTGTGCAGC
GCCGTAGATGGAGTGTTGCTCGTCTTTGTCCAGCTCGCAGCTTATATTGGATATGTCGAGAGCCGCTCTG
GAGATTTGCCTGATTTTCCAACTACATATCTTGCTGGTCTGGGCAATGGCCTACTATCATCAAGTGCCGC
CTCATTGGCACGAACATTGGGAGATCTGCCATTGGCCTGTGCCGATGCGGTTCGTCTCGCCTTCCGACTA
GGCATTCACTCTCTTGATATTTCAGAGAATTTGGAAGCCCGCGATTTATCAGAAAGCCCGGATCCATGGG
CGTATATTGTCCACGACATAGATCCGGCTGCGGCTTATAAGGAGCTAGATGCTATACATTCCCGAGACGA
GACACCTAATACAAGCAAAATATTTGTCAGTGCTGTCAGCCGGAATTCTGTCACAATTAGCGGACCACCT
TCGAGGTTAAAAACGCTGCTTAATAAGTCGGAGTTTTTCCGTGAGTCGAAAGTCGTCGCAATGCCAGTAT
ACGGCGGCCTCTGCCACGCGCCGCATATATTCGGTCTGGACGATGTACATAGTGTCGTTCATGGCTGTGC
ATTAAACGCCACGGCCACAAGTTCTCCGCCGGCGATGCCGGTTTTATCGACGGGTACCGGTTTGCCGTAC
CTGGCAAAGAATTCTGTGGAGATGTTCGAAGGTGTCGTCTCAGAACTATTCACGAAAACAATTTGTTGGG
ATAATGTTGTTAGCGGCATAGTAGAACGAGTCAAGACCAACAGCACCGCGGAAGTAATGCTTCACTGTTT
TGGTAATTCTACCCCTCTTAATGATCTCATAGTTGCATTGAAGAGCAATGTTCCAAATGTCGATGTCTCG
ACCAATAACCTCATGATGTGGATCTCGCAGGTTGTTCCAAGAGATGCTACCCCCCGCGGCACCGGGCAGT
CAAAACTGGCTATTGTAGGTATGTCATGCAGACTTCCAGGGGGCGCGACAAACACCGAGAAGTTTTGGGA
GATCTTGGAAAATGGCCTTGACGTCTCGCGACGAATCCCAGCTGACCGCTTCGACATTGATACGCACTAC
GACCCCACTGGGAAGCAGCAGAACAAGACCATGACACAGTACGGCTGCTTTATTGATGAGCCCGGTTTGT
TTGACGCACCCTTTTTTAACATGTCTCCTCGTGAGTCTCAGGTCGTCGATCCGCAGATGCGATTAGCTCT
TGTCACTGCATATGAAGCACTGGAGCGTGCTGGGTATGTCGGTAATCGTACGGCTTCCACACAATTACAA
CGCATAGGAACATATTACGGACAAGCTGCGGATGATTACCGTGAGGTCAACCAAGGTCAAGATGTCGGCA
CGTATTATATTCCGGGTGGTTGCCGTGCCTTCGGTCCTGGTCGTATCAATTACTTTTTTAAGTTTGCGGG
ACCTAGCTATAGCATTGACACAGCTTGCTCCTCTGGGCTCGCGGCGATTGAAGTTGCTTGTCAGGCTCTT
TGGCATGGCGATATTGATATGGCCGTCACTGGCGGTGTTAATATATTGACTAACCCGGACGGGTTCACCG
GGCTATGCAAAGGCTATTTCTTAACCAAGGGTCACAACGCTTGCAAGACATGGGATTCCACTGCTGATGG
GTATTGTCGTGCTGACGGAATCGGGTCGCTTGTTATTAAGAGACTCGAAGACGCTGAGGCGGACAACGAC
AACATCTTGGGGGTCATCCTTGGAGCAGGAACCAACCATTCGGCCGAGGCCGTCTCTATTACCCACCCCC
ACGCTGGCCATCAAGCATATTTATCCCGTCAGGTGCTTCGGCAGGCCGGCGTGGATCCATTAGACGTGTC
ATATGTTGAGCTTCATGGTACCGGTACACAAGCTGGCGATCACGAAGAAATGCAGGGCATAATGGAGGTG
TATGCTCCACTAATAAGGCGGCGCCGGAAGGATCAGCCTCTGCACATTGGAGCTGTCAAGGCCAATATTG
GGCATGGCGAGTCTGTTGCAGGCACAGCGGCATTAATGAAGGTGCTTCTCATGCTGCAGAAAAATTCCAT
CCCGCCTCATATTGGTATCAAAACGGAGATGAATCCCAGATTCCCCCGAGACTTTGACAAACGCAATCTC
CATATTGACTTGGAGATGACACCTTGGCCCCGAATTCCGTCTAAGAAACGACTGGCGGTTGTCAATAACT
TTGGTGCCGCTGGCGGGAACACAACAATGGTTTTGGAAGAGGCACCAACTCGTGTCCTATCGGAGGCAGA
TCCCCGCAGTACTCATATCATCGCCATTTCAGCCAAGACTAAAGCATCGTTGGCAGGAAATATGGAGCGT
TTGCTTGCCTATCTTGATGAACACCCAGATATTAACCTTGCCGATCTTTCCTATACGACGACTGCGCGCC
GTACTCATCATACCCATCGTGTAGCAATTACAACTTCCGACATGGGTCACCTGAAGAAGCAGTTGGCTGT
TCGCCTAGGGAATGTCGATTCGATAAAGCCTGTTGATAGTTCTGGCCCGCCACCAGTTGCTTTCACCTTT
ACTGGCCAGGGTTCTTCCTACAAGTCGATGAATCTCGAGTTATACCGTGACGTGCCAACATTCAGAGAGC
ACATTAAGCATCTCGACTCTATCGCTCAACGTCAAGGCTTTCCATCTATTGTTCCCGCTCTCGATGGCTC
ACATCCCAAAGAGCACGCGCACTTTCCTGTCGTCACTCAACTTGCCTTGGTCTGCACCGAAATTGCTTTG
GCAAAATATTGGATTTCTCTCGGGATCAAACCAGACGTCGTCATGGGTCATAGCTTGGGTGAGTATGCTG
CAATGCATATTGCTGGCGTGGTTACTGCAAGCGATACCATATTCATGGTTGGACGTCGAGCTCAGATGCT
GGAAGAAAAATGCAATATTAACAGCCATAGCATGATCGCAGTCCGGGCTTCTCTACAAAAAATAGCAGAA
AGCTTGGGAGAAAAGCCATACACAATTGCTTGTGTCAATGGGCCTTCAGATACTGTGCTCAGCGGCACCA
AGGAGAATATGGATGGGGTCGCTGAGTTACTCGAGGCTGCCGGTTACCGCTGCTTTAAGCTGGACGTCGC
GTTTGCTTTCCACTCTGAGCAGACTGATCCTATTTTGGATGACTTTGAGGCCATCTCAAAGACTGGTGTT
GCCTTTCGTGAGCCGAAACTACCAGTTATCTCGCCATTACTCGGAAAGGTGATTTTTGACAGCAAGACGC
TAAACGCAAACTACGTCCGCCGAGCCACCAGGGAGCCTGTCGACTTTTTGTCTGCTTTAGAAAATGCTCA
AAAAATCTCTACCATTAGTGATGAAACTGTCTGGATCGAAATTGGACCACATCCTGTCTGTACTAACTTT
GTCAAAGCCACTATCCCGTCCACGAAACTTGCCGTCTCATCGATGCGCCGTGGAGATAATAACTGGAAAA
CAATGGCTGAGAGCATGGCTTCCATGCATCTTGCTGGATTCGGGGTCAGCTGGAACGAATTTCACCGCCC
ATTTGAAAACAGGCTACGCCTTTTAGATTTGCCAACATACGCTTGGAATGACAAAACCTATTGGGTGCAG
TATAATGGCGACTGGTGCCTAACTAAGGGAAATACTTTCTACGACGCTGAGAAAGAGGCTGCCAGAGTAA
AGGCTGCGACAAAGACGCTACCTGCGAATGAGCTTTACACGACAACCGTGCAGCAAATCATAGATGAGAG
TTTCAACGGTTTCTCTGGCACAGTGGTGATTCAGTCTGATCTTATGCAACCAGACTTACTTGCTGCTGCT
CATGGACACAGTATGAACAACTGCGGCGTTGTTACTTCTTCTATCCACGCCGACCTTTCCTATACCCTCG
GTGACTATATATACCGCAAGATATACCCCAAAGCCAAGGACGTCAGCATGAATTTTTCGGACCTGGTTGT
CACAAAGGGACTTGTCGCTCAAACTAACAAACAAATTCCCCAATTGTTCCGAGTAACTGCTGTCGCCGCC
GATGTCCGCTCAGGTGCGGTCAATTTGACGTGGCAGAATGTGAATAATGATGGAACTGCGGACGAGCCAT
TTGCAACTGGTAAAATACTATACGGAGATTCAACTGAGTGGATATCATCTTGGGCCCCATTTGCTCACCT
CATCCATGGTCGCATCGAAGCGCTTGAGCGCCTAGCCGCAGAAGGAAAGGCTAACCGCTTCTCGCGCAAT
ATGGCATACACTCTCTTTGCCAGTAACCTAGTCGACTACGCAGAGAAGTACCGTGGCATGCAGTCTGTAG
TGATGCATGAGTTCGAAGGGTTTGCTGACGTGCAGCTAACAACGAAAGAGGGCGGAGTCTGGACAGCCCC
ACCGCACTTCATTGACAGTGTGGCGCACTTGGCTGGTTTTATTATGAACTGCTCAGACGCCATGGATACG
AAGAATAACTACTGTGTTACTCCTGGTTGGAACTCGATGCGATTTGCTAAACCTCTGCTTCCAGGAGCCA
AGTATCGGTCGTATGTCAAGATGATTCCTACAGTCGAGGACCCAACGGTTTACTTTGGCAATGTGTACAT
CATGCAAGACGATGCCATCATGGGTTTTGTCGGTGGTATTCAGTTCCGCAGATATCCGCGCATCCTTCTC
AGCCGTTTTTTCTCTCCGCCAGATAAGATGGCCTCCTTCGAAGCCAAGCCAAAGGGACAGGTGACTTCTT
CAAAAACTACGGCCCCAGCATTGGAATCAACAAAAACTGTTGCGGTAGAATCAAAGCCGGTCCTCTCTGG
CGGTGAATCCGGCCTTGGCAGCGACGAAAAGCAGGGGAACGCTCTTCCTTCCAGCTCCTCCGCCCCCACG
CCACTTGCTCCCGAGGCCTCGGCGCCATCTATCCCTGATTCTGCGGCAGCTTCCGATACTACAACGGCAA
AGGCAATTACGCTCATTGCCAACGAGGCTGGTCTGGATCTTGTTGACATGACTGACGATGCCGTTTTCGC
TAATTTAGGCGTTGACAGCTTGATGTCGCTGGTCATTGCTGAAAAGCTCAGAACAGAGCTAGATGTCAAG
GTCACCGGTAGCCTTTTCTTGGACTATGAGACAATTGGCGATTTGCGGCAATGGCTGGATGATTATTATA
GTTAGGGAGATTGATAAGACTTTTCTAGTTGCATATCTTTTATATTTAAATCTTATCTATTAGTTAATTT
TTTGTAATTTATCCTTATATATAGTCTGGTTATTCTAAAATATCATTTCAGTATCTAAAAATTCCCCTCT
TTTTTCAGTTATATCTTAACAGGCGACAGTCCAAATGTTGATTTATCCCAGTCCGATTCATCAGGGTTGT
GAAGCATTTTGTCAATGGTCGAAATCACATCAGTAATAGTGCCTCTTACTTGCCTCATAGAATTTCTTTC
TCTTAACGTCACCGTTTGGTCTTTTATAGTTTCGAAATCTATGGTGATACCAAATGGTGTTCCCAATTCA
TCGTTACGGGCGTATTTTTTACCAATTGAAGTATTGGAATCGTCAATTTTAAAGTATATCTCTCTTTTAC
GTAAAGCCTGCGAGATCCTCTTAAGTATAGCGGGGAAGCCATCGTTATTCGATATTGTCGTAACAAATAC
TTTGATCGGCGCTATGCGGCCGCCACCGCGGTGGAGCTCCAGCTTTTGTTCCCTTTAGTGAGGGTTAATT
GCGCGCTTGGCGAGACTCAAACAAGATATATTTTGCCCGCCTTACAGACGAAACTAGTTGGAGGTTATGG
AGCATACTATCACGTGGGCGGCCACTGGTGAGTTACTACACCCCAGGGGCAACGTTGATGCTCCTAAAAA
ACTCTGGCTGGACGCAAGCCGTAACACCCGTGTCACTTCATAATCGTTTGCAATTCAGGGCTTGATCTAC
ACATTACCCTGTTATCCCTATTAATTAATACGGTTATCCACAGAATCAGGGGATAACGCAGGAAAGAACA
TGTGAGCAAAAGGCCAGCAAAAGGCCAGGAACCGTAAAAAGGCCGCGTTGCTGGCGTTTTTCCATAGGCT
CCGCCCCCCTGACGAGCATCACAAAAATCGACGCTCAAGTCAGAGGTGGCGAAACCCGACAGGACTATAA
AGATACCAGGCGTTTCCCCCTGGAAGCTCCCTCGTGCGCTCTCCTGTTCCGACCCTGCCGCTTACCGGAT
ACCTGTCCGCCTTTCTCCCTTCGGGAAGCGTGGCGCTTTCTCATAGCTCACGCTGTAGGTATCTCAGTTC
GGTGTAGGTCGTTCGCTCCAAGCTGGGCTGTGTGCACGAACCCCCCGTTCAGCCCGACCGCTGCGCCTTA
TCCGGTAACTATCGTCTTGAGTCCAACCCGGTAAGACACGACTTATCGCCACTGGCAGCAGCCACTGGTA
ACAGGATTAGCAGAGCGAGGTATGTAGGCGGTGCTACAGAGTTCTTGAAGTGGTGGCCTAACTACGGCTA
CACTAGAAGAACAGTATTTGGTATCTGCGCTCTGCTGAAGCCAGTTACCTTCGGAAAAAGAGTTGGTAGC
TCTTGATCCGGCAAACAAACCACCGCTGGTAGCGGTGGTTTTTTTGTTTGCAAGCAGCAGATTACGCGCA
GAAAAAAAGGATCTCAAGAAGATCCTTTGATCTTTTCTACGGGGTCTGACGCTCAGTGGAACGAAAACTC
ACGTTAAGGGATTTTGGTCATGAGATTATCAAAAAGGATCTTCACCTAGATCCTTTTAAATTAAAAATGA
AGTTTTAAATCAATCTAAAGTATATATGAGTAAACTTGGTCTGACAGTTACCAATGCTTAATCAGTGAGG
CACCTATCTCAGCGATCTGTCTATTTCGTTCATCCATAGTTGCCTGACTCCCCGTCGTGTAGATAACTAC
GATACGGGAGGGCTTACCATCTGGCCCCAGTGCTGCAATGATACCGCGAGACCCACGCTCACCGGCTCCA
GATTTATCAGCAATAAACCAGCCAGCCGGAAGGGCCGAGCGCAGAAGTGGTCCTGCAACTTTATCCGCCT
CCATCCAGTCTATTAATTGTTGCCGGGAAGCTAGAGTAAGTAGTTCGCCAGTTAATAGTTTGCGCAACGT
TGTTGCCATTGCTACAGGCATCGTGGTGTCACGCTCGTCGTTTGGTATGGCTTCATTCAGCTCCGGTTCC
CAACGATCAAGGCGAGTTACATGATCCCCCATGTTGTGCAAAAAAGCGGTTAGCTCCTTCGGTCCTCCGA
TCGTTGTCAGAAGTAAGTTGGCCGCAGTGTTATCACTCATGGTTATGGCAGCACTGCATAATTCTCTTAC
TGTCATGCCATCCGTAAGATGCTTTTCTGTGACTGGTGAGTACTCAACCAAGTCATTCTGAGAATAGTGT
ATGCGGCGACCGAGTTGCTCTTGCCCGGCGTCAATACGGGATAATACCGCGCCACATAGCAGAACTTTAA
AAGTGCTCATCATTGGAAAACGTTCTTCGGGGCGAAAACTCTCAAGGATCTTACCGCTGTTGAGATCCAG
TTCGATGTAACCCACTCGTGCACCCAACTGATCTTCAGCATCTTTTACTTTCACCAGCGTTTCTGGGTGA
GCAAAAACAGGAAGGCAAAATGCCGCAAAAAAGGGAATAAGGGCGACACGGAAATGTTGAATACTCATAC
TCTTCCTTTTTCAATATTATTGAAGCATTTATCAGGGTTATTGTCTCATGAGCGGATACATATTTGAATG
TATTTAGAAAAATAAACAAATAGGGGTTCCGCGCACATTTCCCCGAAAAGTGCCACCTGAACGAAGCATC
TGTGCTTCATTTTGTAGAACAAAAATGCAACGCGAGAGCGCTAATTTTTCAAACAAAGAATCTGAGCTGC
ATTTTTACAGAACAGAAATGCAACGCGAAAGCGCTATTTTACCAACGAAGAATCTGTGCTTCATTTTTGT
AAAACAAAAATGCAACGCGAGAGCGCTAATTTTTCAAACAAAGAATCTGAGCTGCATTTTTACAGAACAG
AAATGCAACGCGAGAGCGCTATTTTACCAACAAAGAATCTATACTTCTTTTTTGTTCTACAAAAATGCAT
CCCGAGAGCGCTATTTTTCTAACAAAGCATCTTAGATTACTTTTTTTCTCCTTTGTGCGCTCTATAATGC
AGTCTCTTGATAACTTTTTGCACTGTAGGTCCGTTAAGGTTAGAAGAAGGCTACTTTGGTGTCTATTTTC
TCTTCCATAAAAAAAGCCTGACTCCACTTCCCGCGTTTACTGATTACTAGCGAAGCTGCGGGTGCATTTT
TTCAAGATAAAGGCATCCCCGATTATATTCTATACCGATGTGGATTGCGCATACTTTGTGAACAGAAAGT
GATAGCGTTGATGATTCTTCATTGGTCAGAAAATTATGAACGGTTTCTTCTATTTTGTCTCTATATACTA
CGTATAGGAAATGTTTACATTTTCGTATTGTTTTCGATTCACTCTATGAATAGTTCTTACTACAATTTTT
TTGTCTAAAGAGTAATACTAGAGATAAACATAAAAAATGTAGAGGTCGAGTTTAGATGCAAGTTCAAGGA
GCGAAAGGTGGATGGGTAGGTTATATAGGGATATAGCACAGAGATATATAGCAAAGAGATACTTTTGAGC
AATGTTTGTGGAAGCGGTATTCGCAATATTTTAGTAGCTCGTTACAGTCCGGTGCGTTTTTGGTTTTTTG
AAAGTGCGTCTTCAGAGCGCTTTTGGTTTTCAAAAGCGCTCTGAAGTTCCTATACTTTCTAGAGAATAGG
AACTTCGGAATAGGAACTTCAAAGCGTTTCCGAAAACGAGCGCTTCCGAAAATGCAACGCGAGCTGCGCA
CATACAGCTCACTGTTCACGTCGCACCTATATCTGCGTGTTGCCTGTATATATATATACATGAGAAGAAC
GGCATAGTGCGTGTTTATGCTTAAATGCGTACTTATATGCGTCTATTTATGTAGGATGAAAGGTAGTCTA
GTACCTCCTGTGATATTATCCCATTCCATGCGGGGTATCGTATGCTTCCTTCAGCACTACCCTTTAGCTG
TTCTATATGCTGCCACTCCTCAATTGGATTAGTCTCATCCTTCAATGCTATCATTTCCTTTGATATTGGA
TCATACTAAGAAACCATTATTATCATGACATTAACCTATAAAAATAGGCGTATCACGAGGCCCTTTCGTC
TCGCGCGTTTCGGTGATGACGGTGAGCGCGTTTCGGTGATGACGGTGAAAACCTCGGCGCGCCATTACCC
TGTTATCCCTAATATACAACGCAAAGAAGCTGGAAAATTGGCGAGGGAATCCTGTTTCTGTCTATCCAAG
AATGGGCATGAGGTGGCAACCGTCGTGCTAGCGTACAGGGTGCACTTTGTAACCATTTGGGACACCGGAC
ACTCGCTGTTTTCGAAATTACCCTTTAAGCGCGGGTATTGAACCAGGCTTATGCCCAAGATCGTAGCAAG
CATTTAACTGTGGGAATACTCAGGTATCGTAAGATGCAAGAGTTCGAATCTCTTAGCAACCATTATTTTT
TTCCTCAACATAACGAGAACACACAGGGGCGCTATCGCACAGAATCAAATTCGATGACTGGAAATTTTTT
GTTAATTTCAGAGGTCGCCTGACGCATATACCTTTTTCAACTGAAAAATTGGGAGAAAAAGGAAAGGTGA
GAGCGCCGGAACCGGCTTTTCATATAGAATAGAGAAGCGTTCATGACTAAATGCTTGCATCACAATACTT
GAAGTTGACAATATTATTTAAGGACCTATTGTTTTTTCCAATAGGTGGTTAGCAATCGTCTTACTTTCTA
ACTTTTCTTACCTTTTACATTTCAGCAATATATATATATATATTTCAAGGATATACCATTCTAATGTCTG
CCCCTAAGAAGATCGTCGTTTTGCCAGGTGACCACGTTGGTCAAGAAATCACAGCCGAAGCCATTAAGGT
TCTTAAAGCTATTTCTGATGTTCGTTCCAATGTCAAGTTCGATTTCGAAAATCATTTAATTGGTGGTGCT
GCTATCGATGCTACAGGTGTTCCACTTCCAGATGAGGCGCTGGAAGCCTCCAAGAAGGCTGATGCCGTTT
TGTTAGGTGCTGTGGGTGGTCCTAAATGGGGTACCGGTAGTGTTAGACCTGAACAAGGTTTACTAAAAAT
CCGTAAAGAACTTCAATTGTACGCCAACTTAAGACCATGTAACTTTGCATCCGACTCTCTTTTAGACTTA
TCTCCAATCAAGCCACAATTTGCTAAAGGTACTGACTTCGTTGTTGTCAGAGAATTAGTGGGAGGTATTT
ACTTTGGTAAGAGAAAGGAAGACGATGGTGATGGTGTCGCTTGGGATAGTGAACAATACACCGTTCCAGA
AGTGCAAAGAATCACAAGAATGGCCGCTTTCATGGCCCTACAACATGAGCCACCATTGCCTATTTGGTCC
TTGGATAAAGCTAATGTTTTGGCCTCTTCAAGATTATGGAGAAAAACTGTGGAGGAAACCATCAAGAACG
AATTCCCTACATTGAAGGTTCAACATCAATTGATTGATTCTGCCGCCATGATCCTAGTTAAGAACCCAAC
CCACCTAAATGGTATTATAATCACCAGCAACATGTTTGGTGATATCATCTCCGATGAAGCCTCCGTTATC
CCAGGTTCCTTGGGTTTGTTGCCATCTGCGTCCTTGGCCTCTTTGCCAGACAAGAACACCGCATTTGGTT
TGTACGAACCATGCCACGGTTCTGCTCCAGATTTGCCAAAGAATAAGGTCAACCCTATCGCCACTATCTT
GTCTGCTGCAATGATGTTGAAATTGTCATTGAACTTGCCTGAAGAAGGTAAGGCCATTGAAGATGCAGTT
AAAAAGGTTTTGGATGCAGGTATCAGAACTGGTGATTTAGGTGGTTCCAACAGTACCACCGAAGTCGGTG
ATGCTGTCGCCGAAGAAGTTAAGAAAATCCTTGCTTAAAAAGATTCTCTTTTTTTATGATATTTGTACAT
AAACTTTATAAATGAAATTCATAATAGAAACGACACGAAATTACAAAATGGAATATGTTCATAGGGTAGA
CGAAACTATATACGCAATCTACATACATTTATCAAGAAGGAGAAAAAGGAGGATGTAAAGGAATACAGGT
AAGCAAATTGATACTAATGGCTCAACGAAATGACGGTATCGATAAGCTTGATATCGAATTCCTGCAGCCC
GGGGGATCCACTAGTTCTAGA
Features (pLannotate 1.2.2; 14 found; start..end, strand, type, name):
    510..534     +  CDS            2xFLAG (fragment): two tandem FLAG® epitope tags
    595..5949    +  CDS            PKS8-1: PKS81_PSEFD - Also known as PksIII From Pseudocercospora fijiensis (strain CIRAD86) (Black leaf streak disease fungus) (Mycosphaerella fijiensis).
   6102..6458    -  CDS            GRS2 (fragment): SYG2_YEAST - Experimental evidence at protein level: Swiss-Prot protein existence level 1. Catalyzes the ATP-dependent ligation of glycine to the 3'-end of its cognate tRNA, via the formation of an aminoacyl-adenylate intermediate (Gly-AMP) (PubMed:23816885). Also produces diadenosine tetraphosphate (Ap4A), a universal pleiotropic signaling molecule needed for cell regulation pathways, by direct condensation of 2 ATPs. Thereby, may play a special role in Ap4A homeostasis (By similarity). From Saccharomyces cerevisiae (strain ATCC 204508 / S288c) (Baker's yeast).
   6456..6479    -  misc_feature   MCS (fragment): pBluescript multiple cloning site
   6492..6510    -  promoter       T3 promoter: promoter for bacteriophage T3 RNA polymerase
   6849..7437    -  rep_origin     ori: high-copy-number ColE1/pMB1/pBR322/pUC origin of replication
   7608..8468    -  CDS            AmpR: β-lactamase; bla; confers resistance to ampicillin, carbenicillin, and related antibiotics
   8469..8573    -  promoter       AmpR promoter: bla
   8600..9942    -  rep_origin     2μ ori: yeast 2μ plasmid origin of replication
  10010..10035   +  CDS            rop (fragment): Rop protein, which maintains plasmids at low copy number; rop
  10036..10065   +  CDS            rop (fragment): Rop protein, which maintains plasmids at low copy number; rop
  10296..10703   +  promoter       LEU2 promoter: S. cerevisiae LEU2
  10704..11798   +  CDS            LEU2: 3-isopropylmalate dehydrogenase, required for leucine biosynthesis; S. cerevisiae LEU2; yeast auxotrophic marker
  12002..12061   -  misc_feature   MCS (fragment): pBluescript multiple cloning site
