[The description below was written by a language model from this plasmid's Addgene catalogue record and pLannotate feature annotations shown in this document.]
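Description:
pCHKU36.1-2.2 is a yeast expression plasmid of about 12 kb built on the pCHINT2A backbone. It carries one gene of a fungal biosynthetic gene cluster for heterologous expression in Saccharomyces cerevisiae. It is an E. coli–yeast shuttle vector. In bacteria, a high-copy ColE1/pUC-type origin and the AmpR β-lactamase gene with its own promoter support propagation under ampicillin selection. In yeast, the 2μ origin provides episomal multicopy maintenance, and the LEU2 marker, driven by its native promoter, allows selection by leucine prototrophy in leu2 hosts. Remnants of a pBluescript multiple cloning site, a T3 promoter and short rop fragments are backbone leftovers.

The payload is a polyketide synthase (PKS) gene from Pseudogymnoascus pannorum, recorded as the PKS of cluster "PKS12", with an insert size of roughly 5.4 kb. In the feature table it appears as a long forward-strand open reading frame. The annotation software labelled it by similarity to a Pseudocercospora fijiensis PKS, which reflects homology rather than the catalogued source species. A FLAG epitope, annotated as a partial 2xFLAG match, lies just upstream, consistent with the recorded N-terminal tag that would allow immunodetection of the enzyme. About 500 bp upstream of the tag carry no annotation, and the record does not name the promoter driving the PKS. A reverse-strand fragment matching yeast GRS2 lies just downstream of the coding sequence. It may come from yeast genomic sequence included with a terminator region, but the record does not say so.

The stated purpose is expression of a fungal biosynthetic gene cluster, as part of a heterologous expression platform for discovering fungal natural products. This plasmid supplies only the core PKS.
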