Addgene plasmid #110668: pCHKU36.1-2.2
Purpose: Expression of a fungal biosynthetic gene cluster
Depositing lab: Ronald Davis. Depositing organization: Stanford University. Publication: HEx: A heterologous expression platform for the discovery of fungal natural products. Harvey CJB, Tang M, Schlecht U, Horecka J, Fischer CR, Lin HC, Li J, Naughton B, Cherry J, Miranda M, Li YF, Chu AM, Hennessy JR, Vandova GA, Inglis D, Aiyar RS, Steinmetz LM, Davis RW, Medema MH, Sattely E, Khosla C, St Onge RP, Tang Y, Hillenmeyer ME. Sci Adv. 2018 Apr 11;4(4):eaar5459. doi: 10.1126/sciadv.aar5459. eCollection 2018 Apr. PubMed 29651464.
Backbone
  Vector backbone: pCHINT2A
  Vector type: Yeast Expression
  Selectable markers: LEU2
Growth in bacteria
  Bacterial resistance: Ampicillin, 100 μg/mL
  Growth temperature: 37°C
  Growth strain: DH5alpha
  Copy number: High Copy
Gene/Insert
  Gene/Insert name: PKS (alt name: PKS gene for cluster PKS12)
  Species: Pseudogymnoascus pannorum
  Insert size (bp): 5415
  Tag / fusion protein: flag (N terminal on insert)
  Cloning method: Unknown
Terms and licenses: Academic/Nonprofit Terms; Industry Terms: Not Available to Industry
How to cite: pCHKU36.1-2.2 was a gift from Ronald Davis (Addgene plasmid # 110668 ; http://n2t.net/addgene:110668 ; RRID:Addgene_110668)
